>Addgene plasmid #174508 | opto-Tiam1 | addgene full sequence | sequence record 357209 | Addgene NGS Result
AGTATCTGCTCCCTGCTTGTGTGTTGGAGGTCGCTGAGTAGTGCGCGAGCAAAATTTAAGCTACAACAAG
GCAAGGCTTGACCGACAATTGCATGAAGAATCTGCTTAGGGTTAGGCGTTTTGCGCTGCTTCGCGATGTA
CGGGCCAGATATACGCGTTGACATTGATTATTGACTAGTTATTAATAGTAATCAATTACGGGGTCATTAG
TTCATAGCCCATATATGGAGTTCCGCGTTACATAACTTACGGTAAATGGCCCGCCTGGCTGACCGCCCAA
CGACCCCCGCCCATTGACGTCAATAATGACGTATGTTCCCATAGTAACGCCAATAGGGACTTTCCATTGA
CGTCAATGGGTGGAGTATTTACGGTAAACTGCCCACTTGGCAGTACATCAAGTGTATCATATGCCAAGTA
CGCCCCCTATTGACGTCAATGACGGTAAATGGCCCGCCTGGCATTATGCCCAGTACATGACCTTATGGGA
CTTTCCTACTTGGCAGTACATCTACGTATTAGTCATCGCTATTACCATGGTGATGCGGTTTTGGCAGTAC
ATCAATGGGCGTGGATAGCGGTTTGACTCACGGGGATTTCCAAGTCTCCACCCCATTGACGTCAATGGGA
GTTTGTTTTGGCACCAAAATCAACGGGACTTTCCAAAATGTCGTAACAACTCCGCCCCATTGACGCAAAT
GGGCGGTAGGCGTGTACGGTGGGAGGTCTATATAAGCAGAGCTCTCTGGCTAACTAGAGAACCCACTGCT
TACTGGCTTATCGAAATTAATACGACTCACTATAGGGAGACCCAAGCTGGCTAGCGTTTAAACTTAAGCT
TGGTACCGAGCTCGGATCCATGGCCACAGACGCAATCGACCATTACTACCAGAACAGAGACGGCCCCCCT
TCCAGGAGCTTTAGCGACGAATACGACTCATACAATAAGACAGCCCCTCTGCCACCTCTGAGCGCCTGCC
CAGAGCGCGCCCAGACCCCTAACAGCAAGAGAATCCCCATCACACCCAATTCCGCCAAGAGCACCTCCGA
GTCTCCTCGGAGAATCACATTCTCTCGCGACGCAGGCAGCTCCACCAAGGGCAGCACCCAGACAAGCCCA
TCCAACCAGGGCTCCGTGTCTAGCCGGAATGGCTCTAACGGAAATGGCCTGGGCCTGTCCTCTGCCGGCA
ACTTCGCCGATTTCTTTAGCTCCGAGGTGTTTTATATCGTGCTGCACAATCCCACCACAGCCCACAGATT
CCTGAAGTTTTGCCAGAGCAGGGCCTGTTCCGAGAACCTGGAGTTTCTGCAGAAGATCGACGAGTACAAT
AGGCTGATCGATGAGGCCACACGCCTGCTGTCTACCATCTACAGCACATACGTGAGCAGCGAGGCCCCTA
AGCAGATCAACATCTCTAATAGCCACGCCAGGCGCCTGAGCCACGACATCAAGGGAGCAACCCACAACGT
GCTGCCCGGCCTGGAGGATATCTTCAATGGCTCCCAGGAGCAGATCGAGAAGCTGCTGGCCTCTGACCTG
TATCCTAGATTTGTGAAGCACCAGGTGACCGCATCCGCCACAATGGCCCTGGCAAACGACAAGGAGAGGT
ACCCAGGCCTGGGCGATTGCTTCTGTCTGACAGACCCACGGAGAGCCGATAATCCCATCGTGTTCGCAAG
CGACGGATTCGTGAGCGTGACCGGCTATTCCCGCTCTGATATCATCCCAAGGAACTGCCGCTTCCTGCAG
GGCAGCTTTACCGACCGGCAGGCCACAAAGAGGCTGCGCACCTCCATCGAGAATCGCGAGGAGACAGTGG
AGCTGCTGCTGAACTATCGGAAGAATGGCGATCCCTTTTGGAACCTGCTGTACGTGTCCCCTCTGCTGGA
CGGCAATGGCGATGTGAGATTCTTTCTGGGCGGCCAGATCAACTGTTCTACCACAATCCACAGCCGGACC
GACGTGCTGAGAATCCTGAGCCTGAACGACGAGGATACAGGCTCCTTCATCGAGGGCTCTAATAAGACCC
CCAGCGTGCGGTCCAAGGAGTCTAACAATGCCTCCAACTATGGCAAGACATCCTTCTTTAAGTCTTTTAA
GAAGTACAAGGCCAATACCGTGGAGATCAGAGACGAGGCCGGCATGGAGGGCGAGCTGATCGATAGGATC
GGCAAGCTGCAGTTCAAGACACAGGTGGAGGAGTTTTACACCGCCTATTCTAAGTACCTGGTGCTGAGCT
ATCAGCCACAGTCCCAGAACCTGATCGTGAAGTACTTCAGCCCCGGCATCGTGGATATGCTGAACCTGAA
TATGCCTAATGGCCTGGTGGCCCCAATCGTGGACAAGGATATCTTCAAGGTGCTGACAGAGCACTCCCCT
TCCTCTGTGCCACGGACCTTTAAGAACGTGGTGAGGGAAGGCATCAAAGCAGGCAGGGCCGTGTCTGTGG
AGACAGGCCTGCTGACAGGCATCGAGGAGATCAAGAAGTCTCAGAACATCTTCAGCGGCACCACAGCCAA
TCGGGAGAGAGGCTGGAAGAAGGCCGAGGAGAAGTACGTGTGCCACTTTACCCCCTGTAAGGATGAGATG
GGCAGGGTCGGCTGGGTGGTGCTGACTGTCGCTCCTAAACTGGAAAGATTTGAATTCGGTGGCGGATCAG
GAGGAGGGTCAATGAACCCCTCTGACCAGAGCCCATCTCCTCAGGACTCCACGGGGCCTCAGCTGGCGAC
CATGAGACAACTCTCGGATGCAGATAAGCTGCGCAAGGTGATCTGCGAGCTCCTGGAGACGGAGCGCACC
TACGTGAAGGATTTAAACTGTCTTATGGAGAGATACCTAAAGCCTCTTCAAAAAGAAACTTTTCTCACCC
AGGATGAGCTTGACGTGCTTTTTGGAAATTTAACGGAAATGGTAGAGTTTCAAGTAGAATTCCTTAAAAC
TCTAGAAGATGGAGTGAGACTGGTACCTGATTTGGAAAAGCTTGAGAAGGTTGATCAATTTAAGAAAGTG
CTGTTCTCTCTGGGGGGATCATTCCTGTATTATGCTGACCGCTTCAAGCTCTACAGTGCCTTCTGCGCCA
GCCACACAAAAGTTCCCAAGGTCCTGGTGAAAGCCAAGACAGACACGGCTTTCAAGGCATTCTTGGATGC
CCAGAACCCGAAGCAGCAGCACTCATCCACGCTGGAGTCGTACCTCATCAAGCCCATCCAGAGGATCCTC
AAGTACCCACTTCTGCTCAGGGAGCTGTTCGCCCTGACCGATGCGGAGAGCGAGGAGCACTACCACCTGG
ACGTGGCCATCAAGACCATGAACAAGGTTGCCAGTCACATCAATGAGATGCAGAAAATCCATGAAGAGTT
TGGGGCTGTGTTTGACCAGCTGATTGCTGGTGGTGGATCAGGTGGAGGATCTATGGTGAGCAAGGGCGAG
GAGGATAACATGGCCATCATCAAGGAGTTCATGCGCTTCAAGGTGCACATGGAGGGCTCCGTGAACGGCC
ACGAGTTCGAGATCGAGGGCGAGGGCGAGGGCCGCCCCTACGAGGGCACCCAGACCGCCAAGCTGAAGGT
GACCAAGGGTGGCCCCCTGCCCTTCGCCTGGGACATCCTGTCCCCTCAGTTCATGTACGGCTCCAAGGCC
TACGTGAAGCACCCCGCCGACATCCCCGACTACTTGAAGCTGTCCTTCCCCGAGGGCTTCAAGTGGGAGC
GCGTGATGAACTTCGAGGACGGCGGCGTGGTGACCGTGACCCAGGACTCCTCCCTGCAGGACGGCGAGTT
CATCTACAAGGTGAAGCTGCGCGGCACCAACTTCCCCTCCGACGGCCCCGTAATGCAGAAGAAGACCATG
GGCTGGGAGGCCTCCTCCGAGCGGATGTACCCCGAGGACGGCGCCCTGAAGGGCGAGATCAAGCAGAGGC
TGAAGCTGAAGGACGGCGGCCACTACGACGCTGAGGTCAAGACCACCTACAAGGCCAAGAAGCCCGTGCA
GCTGCCCGGCGCCTACAACGTCAACATCAAGTTGGACATCACCTCCCACAACGAGGACTACACCATCGTG
GAACAGTACGAACGCGCCGAGGGCCGCCACTCCACCGGCGGCATGGACGAGCTGTACAAGTAATGATCTA
GAGGGCCCGTTTAAACCCGCTGATCAGCCTCGACTGTGCCTTCTAGTTGCCAGCCATCTGTTGTTTGCCC
CTCCCCCGTGCCTTCCTTGACCCTGGAAGGTGCCACTCCCACTGTCCTTTCCTAATAAAATGAGGAAATT
GCATCGCATTGTCTGAGTAGGTGTCATTCTATTCTGGGGGGTGGGGTGGGGCAGGACAGCAAGGGGGAGG
ATTGGGAAGACAATAGCAGGCATGCTGGGGATGCGGTGGGCTCTATGGCTTCTGAGGCGGAAAGAACCAG
CTGGGGCTCTAGGGGGTATCCCC
[124 nt withheld, positions 4434-4557]
C
[91 nt withheld, positions 4559-4649]
A
[49 nt withheld, positions 4651-4699]
CCTTTGACGTTGGAGTCCACGTTCTTT
[37 nt withheld, positions 4727-4763]
ACCCTATCTCGGTCTATTCTTTTGATTTATAAGGGATTTTGCCGATTTCGGCCTATTGGTTAAAAAATGA
GCTGATTTAACAAAAATTTAACGCGAATTAATTCTGTGGAATGTGTGTCAGTTAGGGTGTGGAAAGTCCC
CAGGCTCCCCAGCAGGCAGAAGTATGCAAAGCATGCATCTCAATTAGTCAGCAACCAGGTGTGGAAAGTC
CCCAGGCTCCCCAGCAGGCAGAAGTATGCAAAGCATGCATCTCAATTAGTCAGCAACCATAGTCCCGCCC
CTAACTCCGCCCATCCCGCCCCTAACTCCGCCCAGTTCCGCCCATTCTCCGCCCCATGGCTGACTAATTT
TTTTTATTTATGCAGAGGCCGAGGCCGCCTCTGCCTCTGAGCTATTCCAGAAGTAGTGAGGAGGCTTTTT
TGGAGGCCTAGGCTTTTGCAAAAAGCTCCCGGGAGCTTGTATATCCATTTTCGGATCTGATCAAGAGACA
GGATGAGGATCGTTTCGCATGATTGAACAAGATGGATTGCACGCAGGTTCTCCGGCCGCTTGGGTGGAGA
GGCTATTCGGCTATGACTGGGCACAACAGACAATCGGCTGCTCTGATGCCGCCGTGTTCCGGCTGTCAGC
GCAGGGGCGCCCGGTTCTTTTTGTCAAGACCGACCTGTCCGGTGCCCTGAATGAACTGCAGGACGAGGCA
GCGCGGCTATCGTGGCTGGCCACGACGGGCGTTCCTTGCGCAGCTGTGCTCGACGTTGTCACTGAAGCGG
GAAGGGACTGGCTGCTATTGGGCGAAGTGCCGGGGCAGGATCTCCTGTCATCTCACCTTGCTCCTGCCGA
GAAAGTATCCATCATGGCTGATGCAATGCGGCGGCTGCATACGCTTGATCCGGCTACCTGCCCATTCGAC
CACCAAGCGAAACATCGCATCGAGCGAGCACGTACTCGGATGGAAGCCGGTCTTGTCGATCAGGATGATC
TGGACGAAGAGCATCAGGGGCTCGCGCCAGCCGAACTGTTCGCCAGGCTCAAGGCGCGCATGCCCGACGG
CGAGGATCTCGTCGTGACCCATGGCGATGCCTGCTTGCCGAATATCATGGTGGAAAATGGCCGCTTTTCT
GGATTCATCGACTGTGGCCGGCTGGGTGTGGCGGACCGCTATCAGGACATAGCGTTGGCTACCCGTGATA
TTGCTGAAGAGCTTGGCGGCGAATGGGCTGACCGCTTCCTCGTGCTTTACGGTATCGCCGCTCCCGATTC
GCAGCGCATCGCCTTCTATCGCCTTCTTGACGAGTTCTTCTGAGCGGGACTCTGGGGTTCGAAATGACCG
ACCAAGCGACGCCCAACCTGCCATCACGAGATTTCGATTCCACCGCCGCCTTCTATGAAAGGTTGGGCTT
CGGAATCGTTTTCCGGGACGCCGGCTGGATGATCCTCCAGCGCGGGGATCTCATGCTGGAGTTCTTCGCC
CACCCCAACTTGTTTATTGCAGCTTATAATGGTTACAAATAAAGCAATAGCATCACAAATTTCACAAATA
AAGCATTTTTTTCACTGCATTCTAGTTGTGGTTTGTCCAAACTCATCAATGTATCTTATCATGTCTGTAT
ACCGTCGACCTCTAGCTAGAGCTTGGCGTAATCATGGTCATAGCTGTTTCCTGTGTGAAATTGTTATCCG
CTCACAATTCCACACAACATACGAGCCGGAAGCATAAAGTGTAAAGCCTGGGGTGCCTAATGAGTGAGCT
AACTCACATTAATTGCGTTGCGCTCACTGCCCGCTTTCCAGTCGGGAAACCTGTCGTGCCAGCTGCATTA
ATGAATCGGCCAACGCGCGGGGAGAGGCGGTTTGCGTATTGGGCGCTCTTCCGCTTCCTCGCTCACTGAC
TCGCTGCGCTCGGTCGTTCGGCTGCGGCGAGCGGTATCAGCTCACTCAAAGGCGGTAATACGGTTATCCA
CAGAATCAGGGGATAACGCAGGAAAGAACATGTGAGCAAAAGGCCAGCAAAAGGCCAGGAACCGTAAAAA
GGCCGCGTTGCTGGCGTTTTTCCATAGGCTCCGCCCCCCTGACGAGCATCACAAAAATCGACGCTCAAGT
CAGAGGTGGCGAAACCCGACAGGACTATAAAGATACCAGGCGTTTCCCCCTGGAAGCTCCCTCGTGCGCT
CTCCTGTTCCGACCCTGCCGCTTACCGGATACCTGTCCGCCTTTCTCCCTTCGGGAAGCGTGGCGCTTTC
TCATAGCTCACGCTGTAGGTATCTCAGTTCGGTGTAGGTCGTTCGCTCCAAGCTGGGCTGTGTGCACGAA
CCCCCCGTTCAGCCCGACCGCTGCGCCTTATCCGGTAACTATCGTCTTGAGTCCAACCCGGTAAGACACG
ACTTATCGCCACTGGCAGCAGCCACTGGTAACAGGATTAGCAGAGCGAGGTATGTAGGCGGTGCTACAGA
GTTCTTGAAGTGGTGGCCTAACTACGGCTACACTAGAAGAACAGTATTTGGTATCTGCGCTCTGCTGAAG
CCAGTTACCTTCGGAAAAAGAGTTGGTAGCTCTTGATCCGGCAAACAAACCACCGCTGGTAGCGGTGGTT
TTTTTGTTTGCAAGCAGCAGATTACGCGCAGAAAAAAAGGATCTCAAGAAGATCCTTTGATCTTTTCTAC
GGGGTCTGACGCTCAGTGGAACGAAAACTCACGTTAAGGGATTTTGGTCATGAGATTATCAAAAAGGATC
TTCACCTAGATCCTTTTAAATTAAAAATGAAGTTTTAAATCAATCTAAAGTATATATGAGTAAACTTGGT
CTGACAGTTACCAATGCTTAATCAGTGAGGCACCTATCTCAGCGATCTGTCTATTTCGTTCATCCATAGT
TGCCTGACTCCCCGTCGTGTAGATAACTACGATACGGGAGGGCTTACCATCTGGCCCCAGTGCTGCAATG
ATACCGCGAGACCCACGCTCACCGGCTCCAGATTTATCAGCAATAAACCAGCCAGCCGGAAGGGCCGAGC
GCAGAAGTGGTCCTGCAACTTTATCCGCCTCCATCCAGTCTATTAATTGTTGCCGGGAAGCTAGAGTAAG
TAGTTCGCCAGTTAATAGTTTGCGCAACGTTGTTGCCATTGCTACAGGCATCGTGGTGTCACGCTCGTCG
TTTGGTATGGCTTCATTCAGCTCCGGTTCCCAACGATCAAGGCGAGTTACATGATCCCCCATGTTGTGCA
AAAAAGCGGTTAGCTCCTTCGGTCCTCCGATCGTTGTCAGAAGTAAGTTGGCCGCAGTGTTATCACTCAT
GGTTATGGCAGCACTGCATAATTCTCTTACTGTCATGCCATCCGTAAGATGCTTTTCTGTGACTGGTGAG
TACTCAACCAAGTCATTCTGAGAATAGTGTATGCGGCGACCGAGTTGCTCTTGCCCGGCGTCAATACGGG
ATAATACCGCGCCACATAGCAGAACTTTAAAAGTGCTCATCATTGGAAAACGTTCTTCGGGGCGAAAACT
CTCAAGGATCTTACCGCTGTTGAGATCCAGTTCGATGTAACCCACTCGTGCACCCAACTGATCTTCAGCA
TCTTTTACTTTCACCAGCGTTTCTGGGTGAGCAAAAACAGGAAGGCAAAATGCCGCAAAAAAGGGAATAA
GGGCGACATGGAAATGTTGAATACTCATACTCTTCCTTTTTCAATATTATTGAAGCATTTATCAGGGTTA
TTGTCTCATGAGCGGATACATATTTGAATGTATTTAGAAAAATAAACAAATAGGGGTTCCGCGCACATTT
CCCCGAAAAGTGCCACCTGACGTCGACGGATCGGGAGATCTCCCGATCCCCTATGGTGCACTCTCAGTAC
AATCTGCTCTGATGCCGCATAGTTAAGCC
Features (pLannotate 1.2.2; 22 found; start..end, strand, type, name):
    160..539     +  enhancer       CMV enhancer: human cytomegalovirus immediate early enhancer
    540..743     +  promoter       CMV promoter: human cytomegalovirus (CMV) immediate early promoter
    739..772     +  LTR            5' LTR (truncated) (fragment): truncated 5' long terminal repeat (LTR) from HIV-1
    788..806     +  promoter       T7 promoter: promoter for bacteriophage T7 RNA polymerase
   1616..1963    +  CDS            PHOT (fragment): PHOT_CHLRE - Experimental evidence at protein level: Swiss-Prot protein existence level 1. Protein kinase that acts as a blue light photoreceptor (PubMed:15695460, PubMed:24285544). Required for non-photochemical quenching (NPQ), a mechanism that converts and dissipates the harmful excess absorbed light energy into heat and protect the photosynthetic apparatus from photo-oxidative damage (PubMed:27626383). Controls the energy-dependent chlorophyll fluorescence quenching (qE) activity of chlorophyll excited states by inducing the expression of the qE effector protein LHCSR3 in high light intens
   2672..3388    +  CDS            TIAM1 (fragment): TIAM1_HUMAN - Experimental evidence at protein level: Swiss-Prot protein existence level 1. Guanyl-nucleotide exchange factor that activates RHO-like proteins and connects extracellular signals to cytoskeletal activities. Activates RAC1, CDC42, and to a lesser extent RHOA and their downstream signaling to regulate processes like cell adhesion and cell migration. From Homo sapiens (Human).
   3413..4120    +  CDS            mCherry: mCherry is a basic (constitutively fluorescent) red fluorescent protein published in 2004, derived from Discosoma sp.. It is reported to be a very rapidly-maturing monomer with low acid sensitivity.
   4164..4388    +  polyA_signal   bGH poly(A) signal: bovine growth hormone polyadenylation signal
   4392..4413    +  promoter       SV40 promoter (fragment): SV40 enhancer and early promoter
   4434..4862    +  rep_origin     f1 ori (sequence partly withheld): f1 bacteriophage origin of replication; arrow indicates direction of (+) strand synthesis
   4876..5205    +  promoter       SV40 promoter: SV40 enhancer and early promoter
   5272..6063    +  CDS            neo: KKA2_KLEPN - Also known as kan, nptII. Experimental evidence at protein level: Swiss-Prot protein existence level 1. Resistance to kanamycin, neomycin, paromomycin, ribostamycin, butirosin and gentamicin B. From Klebsiella pneumoniae.
   6087..6245    +  CDS            ble (fragment): BLE_KLEPN - Experimental evidence at protein level: Swiss-Prot protein existence level 1. Binding protein with a strong affinity to the bleomycin family of antibiotics. Binds to CL990; an antimitotic-antibiotic compound. From Klebsiella pneumoniae.
   6240..6361    +  polyA_signal   SV40 poly(A) signal: SV40 polyadenylation signal
   6434..6450    -  protein_bind   lac operator: The lac repressor binds to the lac operator to inhibit transcription in E. coli. This inhibition can be relieved by adding lactose or isopropyl-β-D-thiogalactopyranoside (IPTG). lac repressor encoded by lacI
   6458..6488    -  promoter       lac promoter: promoter for the E. coli lac operon
   6503..6524    -  protein_bind   CAP binding site: CAP binding activates transcription in the presence of cAMP. E. coli catabolite activator protein
   6537..6629    -  CDS            lacI (fragment): lac repressor; lacI; The lac repressor binds to the lac operator to inhibit transcription in E. coli. This inhibition can be relieved by adding lactose or isopropyl-β-D-thiogalactopyranoside (IPTG).
   6812..7400    -  rep_origin     ori: high-copy-number ColE1/pMB1/pBR322/pUC origin of replication
   7571..8431    -  CDS            AmpR: β-lactamase; bla; confers resistance to ampicillin, carbenicillin, and related antibiotics
   8432..8536    -  promoter       AmpR promoter: bla
   8595..5       -  misc_feature   bom (fragment) (across the origin): basis of mobility region from pBR322
