[The description below was written by a language model from this plasmid's Addgene catalogue record and pLannotate feature annotations shown in this document.]
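Description:
opto-Tiam1 is a mammalian expression plasmid built on the pcDNA3.1 backbone (about 8.6 kb in total, with an insert of roughly 3.3 kb assembled by Gibson cloning). It is maintained in E. coli through a high-copy ColE1/pUC-type origin and selected with ampicillin via the β-lactamase gene. The backbone also carries an f1 origin and an SV40 early promoter–driven neomycin phosphotransferase cassette with an SV40 polyadenylation signal, which could allow G418 selection of transfected mammalian cells. Short annotated fragments such as the truncated HIV-1 LTR, ble, lacI and bom matches are most likely backbone remnants or incidental similarity hits rather than functional parts.

The payload is a single open reading frame expressed from the CMV immediate-early enhancer/promoter and terminated by the bovine growth hormone polyadenylation signal, with a T7 promoter lying just upstream of the coding region. The encoded fusion joins BcLOV4, a photoreceptor from Botrytis cinerea, through a flexible glycine-serine linker to the DH domain of human Tiam1, followed by a second linker and a C-terminal mCherry. The feature table has no BcLOV4 annotation as such. It flags part of that region as a phototropin-like fragment, which is consistent with the blue-light-sensing LOV domain. Tiam1 is a guanine nucleotide exchange factor that activates Rho-family GTPases, principally Rac1. The associated publication title describes these tools as single-component optogenetic membrane recruitment systems, so the light-responsive BcLOV4 module is meant to bring the exchange-factor domain to the membrane. mCherry allows the fusion's expression and localisation to be imaged. The construct is intended for optical control of Rho-family GTPase signalling in mammalian cells.
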