Addgene plasmid #174508: opto-Tiam1
Purpose: Expresses opto-Tiam1 (BcLOV4-GGGSx2-Tiam1DH-GGGSx2-mCherry) in a pcDNA3.1 backbone.
Depositing lab: Brian Chow. Depositing organization: University of Pennsylvania. Publication: Designing Single-Component Optogenetic Membrane Recruitment Systems: The Rho-Family GTPase Signaling Toolbox. Berlew EE, Yamada K, Kuznetsov IA, Rand EA, Ochs CC, Jaber Z, Gardner KH, Chow BY. ACS Synth Biol. 2022 Jan 21;11(1):515-521. doi: 10.1021/acssynbio.1c00604. Epub 2022 Jan 3. PubMed 34978789.
Backbone
  Vector backbone: pcDNA3.1
  Backbone size w/o insert (bp): 5377
  Total vector size (bp): 8644
  Vector type: Mammalian Expression
Growth in bacteria
  Bacterial resistance: Ampicillin, 100 μg/mL
  Growth temperature: 37°C
  Growth strain: DH5alpha
  Copy number: High Copy
Gene/Insert
  Gene/Insert name: opto-Tiam1-mCherry
  Species: H. sapiens (human); Botrytis cinerea
  Insert size (bp): 3267
  Promoter: CMV
  Tag / fusion protein: mCherry (C terminal on insert)
  Cloning method: Gibson Cloning
  Sequencing primers: 5′ CGCAAATGGGCGGTAGGCGTG; 3′ TAGAAGGCACAGTCGAGG
Terms and licenses: Academic/Nonprofit Terms; Industry Terms: Not Available to Industry
How to cite: opto-Tiam1 was a gift from Brian Chow (Addgene plasmid # 174508 ; http://n2t.net/addgene:174508 ; RRID:Addgene_174508)
