>Addgene plasmid #174508 | opto-Tiam1 | depositor partial sequence | sequence record 339296 | Insert
ATGGCCACAGACGCAATCGACCATTACTACCAGAACAGAGACGGCCCCCCTTCCAGGAGCTTTAGCGACG
AATACGACTCATACAATAAGACAGCCCCTCTGCCACCTCTGAGCGCCTGCCCAGAGCGCGCCCAGACCCC
TAACAGCAAGAGAATCCCCATCACACCCAATTCCGCCAAGAGCACCTCCGAGTCTCCTCGGAGAATCACA
TTCTCTCGCGACGCAGGCAGCTCCACCAAGGGCAGCACCCAGACAAGCCCATCCAACCAGGGCTCCGTGT
CTAGCCGGAATGGCTCTAACGGAAATGGCCTGGGCCTGTCCTCTGCCGGCAACTTCGCCGATTTCTTTAG
CTCCGAGGTGTTTTATATCGTGCTGCACAATCCCACCACAGCCCACAGATTCCTGAAGTTTTGCCAGAGC
AGGGCCTGTTCCGAGAACCTGGAGTTTCTGCAGAAGATCGACGAGTACAATAGGCTGATCGATGAGGCCA
CACGCCTGCTGTCTACCATCTACAGCACATACGTGAGCAGCGAGGCCCCTAAGCAGATCAACATCTCTAA
TAGCCACGCCAGGCGCCTGAGCCACGACATCAAGGGAGCAACCCACAACGTGCTGCCCGGCCTGGAGGAT
ATCTTCAATGGCTCCCAGGAGCAGATCGAGAAGCTGCTGGCCTCTGACCTGTATCCTAGATTTGTGAAGC
ACCAGGTGACCGCATCCGCCACAATGGCCCTGGCAAACGACAAGGAGAGGTACCCAGGCCTGGGCGATTG
CTTCTGTCTGACAGACCCACGGAGAGCCGATAATCCCATCGTGTTCGCAAGCGACGGATTCGTGAGCGTG
ACCGGCTATTCCCGCTCTGATATCATCCCAAGGAACTGCCGCTTCCTGCAGGGCAGCTTTACCGACCGGC
AGGCCACAAAGAGGCTGCGCACCTCCATCGAGAATCGCGAGGAGACAGTGGAGCTGCTGCTGAACTATCG
GAAGAATGGCGATCCCTTTTGGAACCTGCTGTACGTGTCCCCTCTGCTGGACGGCAATGGCGATGTGAGA
TTCTTTCTGGGCGGCCAGATCAACTGTTCTACCACAATCCACAGCCGGACCGACGTGCTGAGAATCCTGA
GCCTGAACGACGAGGATACAGGCTCCTTCATCGAGGGCTCTAATAAGACCCCCAGCGTGCGGTCCAAGGA
GTCTAACAATGCCTCCAACTATGGCAAGACATCCTTCTTTAAGTCTTTTAAGAAGTACAAGGCCAATACC
GTGGAGATCAGAGACGAGGCCGGCATGGAGGGCGAGCTGATCGATAGGATCGGCAAGCTGCAGTTCAAGA
CACAGGTGGAGGAGTTTTACACCGCCTATTCTAAGTACCTGGTGCTGAGCTATCAGCCACAGTCCCAGAA
CCTGATCGTGAAGTACTTCAGCCCCGGCATCGTGGATATGCTGAACCTGAATATGCCTAATGGCCTGGTG
GCCCCAATCGTGGACAAGGATATCTTCAAGGTGCTGACAGAGCACTCCCCTTCCTCTGTGCCACGGACCT
TTAAGAACGTGGTGAGGGAAGGCATCAAAGCAGGCAGGGCCGTGTCTGTGGAGACAGGCCTGCTGACAGG
CATCGAGGAGATCAAGAAGTCTCAGAACATCTTCAGCGGCACCACAGCCAATCGGGAGAGAGGCTGGAAG
AAGGCCGAGGAGAAGTACGTGTGCCACTTTACCCCCTGTAAGGATGAGATGGGCAGGGTCGGCTGGGTGG
TGCTGACTGTCGCTCCTAAACTGGAAAGATTTGAATTCGGTGGCGGATCAGGAGGAGGGTCAATGAACCC
CTCTGACCAGAGCCCATCTCCTCAGGACTCCACGGGGCCTCAGCTGGCGACCATGAGACAACTCTCGGAT
GCAGATAAGCTGCGCAAGGTGATCTGCGAGCTCCTGGAGACGGAGCGCACCTACGTGAAGGATTTAAACT
GTCTTATGGAGAGATACCTAAAGCCTCTTCAAAAAGAAACTTTTCTCACCCAGGATGAGCTTGACGTGCT
TTTTGGAAATTTAACGGAAATGGTAGAGTTTCAAGTAGAATTCCTTAAAACTCTAGAAGATGGAGTGAGA
CTGGTACCTGATTTGGAAAAGCTTGAGAAGGTTGATCAATTTAAGAAAGTGCTGTTCTCTCTGGGGGGAT
CATTCCTGTATTATGCTGACCGCTTCAAGCTCTACAGTGCCTTCTGCGCCAGCCACACAAAAGTTCCCAA
GGTCCTGGTGAAAGCCAAGACAGACACGGCTTTCAAGGCATTCTTGGATGCCCAGAACCCGAAGCAGCAG
CACTCATCCACGCTGGAGTCGTACCTCATCAAGCCCATCCAGAGGATCCTCAAGTACCCACTTCTGCTCA
GGGAGCTGTTCGCCCTGACCGATGCGGAGAGCGAGGAGCACTACCACCTGGACGTGGCCATCAAGACCAT
GAACAAGGTTGCCAGTCACATCAATGAGATGCAGAAAATCCATGAAGAGTTTGGGGCTGTGTTTGACCAG
CTGATTGCTGGTGGTGGATCAGGTGGAGGATCTATGGTGAGCAAGGGCGAGGAGGATAACATGGCCATCA
TCAAGGAGTTCATGCGCTTCAAGGTGCACATGGAGGGCTCCGTGAACGGCCACGAGTTCGAGATCGAGGG
CGAGGGCGAGGGCCGCCCCTACGAGGGCACCCAGACCGCCAAGCTGAAGGTGACCAAGGGTGGCCCCCTG
CCCTTCGCCTGGGACATCCTGTCCCCTCAGTTCATGTACGGCTCCAAGGCCTACGTGAAGCACCCCGCCG
ACATCCCCGACTACTTGAAGCTGTCCTTCCCCGAGGGCTTCAAGTGGGAGCGCGTGATGAACTTCGAGGA
CGGCGGCGTGGTGACCGTGACCCAGGACTCCTCCCTGCAGGACGGCGAGTTCATCTACAAGGTGAAGCTG
CGCGGCACCAACTTCCCCTCCGACGGCCCCGTAATGCAGAAGAAGACCATGGGCTGGGAGGCCTCCTCCG
AGCGGATGTACCCCGAGGACGGCGCCCTGAAGGGCGAGATCAAGCAGAGGCTGAAGCTGAAGGACGGCGG
CCACTACGACGCTGAGGTCAAGACCACCTACAAGGCCAAGAAGCCCGTGCAGCTGCCCGGCGCCTACAAC
GTCAACATCAAGTTGGACATCACCTCCCACAACGAGGACTACACCATCGTGGAACAGTACGAACGCGCCG
AGGGCCGCCACTCCACCGGCGGCATGGACGAGCTGTACAAGTAATGA
